Addgene plasmid #245352: pCMV-CAPS1(379-1289)-HA
Purpose: Mammalian expression of C-terminal HA-tagged rat CAPS1 379-1289aa fragment
Depositing lab: Thomas Martin. Depositing organization: University of Wisconsin, Madison.
Backbone
  Vector backbone: pCMV-HA
  Backbone size w/o insert (bp): 4058
  Vector type: Mammalian Expression
  Selectable markers: Neomycin (select with G418)
Growth in bacteria
  Bacterial resistance: Kanamycin, 50 μg/mL
  Growth temperature: 37°C
  Growth strain: DH5alpha
  Copy number: High Copy
Gene/Insert
  Gene/Insert name: Cadps (alt name: Caps1)
  Species: R. norvegicus (rat)
  Insert size (bp): 2792
  Entrez Gene: Cadps (a.k.a. Caps, Caps1, Caps2)
  Promoter: CMV
  Tag / fusion protein: HA (C terminal on insert)
  Cloning method: Restriction Enzyme; 5′ cloning site XhoI (not destroyed); 3′ cloning site BamHI (not destroyed)
Terms and licenses: Academic/Nonprofit Terms; Industry Terms: Not Available to Industry
How to cite: pCMV-CAPS1(379-1289)-HA was a gift from Thomas Martin (Addgene plasmid # 245352 ; http://n2t.net/addgene:245352 ; RRID:Addgene_245352)
