[The description below was written by a language model from this plasmid's Addgene catalogue record and pLannotate feature annotations shown in this document.]
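Description:
pCMV-CAPS1(379-1289)-HA is a mammalian expression plasmid built on the pCMV-HA backbone. It produces a fragment of rat CAPS1 (gene Cadps) spanning residues 379 to 1289, with an HA epitope at its C terminus. The sequenced plasmid is about 6.8 kb. It is propagated in E. coli as a high-copy plasmid from a ColE1/pUC-type origin and also carries an f1 phage origin. A single NeoR/KanR (aminoglycoside phosphotransferase) gene provides selection in both hosts. A bacterial bla-type promoter drives it for kanamycin resistance in bacteria, and the adjacent SV40 enhancer/early promoter drives it for G418 selection of transfected mammalian cells, with an HSV TK polyadenylation signal terminating the cassette.

The human cytomegalovirus immediate-early enhancer and promoter direct expression of the payload. They are followed by remnants of the multiple cloning site and then the Cadps fragment, which was inserted between XhoI and BamHI sites that both remain intact. Downstream, the annotation detects a short match to an HA tag sequence, consistent with the recorded C-terminal HA tag, and then an SV40 poly(A) signal. The small hits annotated as large T antigen, ble and bGH poly(A) are fragments that probably reflect backbone-derived sequence rather than functional elements.

CAPS1 is a calcium-binding, PtdIns(4,5)P2-binding protein implicated in priming and Ca2+-dependent exocytosis of dense-core vesicles. This N-terminally truncated version lacks the first 378 residues. The record gives its purpose only as mammalian expression of the tagged fragment, and the HA epitope would allow antibody detection of the protein. A truncation like this suits domain-function analysis, though the record does not specify particular experiments.
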