Features (pLannotate 1.2.2; 15 found; start..end, strand, type, name):
     61..364     +  enhancer       CMV enhancer: human cytomegalovirus immediate early enhancer
    365..568     +  promoter       CMV promoter: human cytomegalovirus (CMV) immediate early promoter
    591..618     +  misc_feature   MCS (fragment): multiple cloning site
    628..3351    +  CDS            Cadps (fragment): CAPS1_RAT - Also known as Caps, Caps1. Experimental evidence at protein level: Swiss-Prot protein existence level 1. Calcium-binding protein involved in exocytosis of vesicles filled with neurotransmitters and neuropeptides. Probably acts upstream of fusion in the biogenesis or maintenance of mature secretory vesicles. Regulates catecholamine loading of DCVs. May specifically mediate the Ca(2+)-dependent exocytosis of large dense-core vesicles (DCVs) and other dense-core vesicles by acting as a PtdIns(4,5)P2- binding protein that acts at prefusion step following ATP-dependent priming and parti
   3424..3452    +  CDS            3xHA (fragment): three tandem HA epitope tags
   3470..3553    +  CDS            large T antigen (fragment): large T antigen from SV40 (simian virus 40)
   3576..3697    +  polyA_signal   SV40 poly(A) signal: SV40 polyadenylation signal
   3731..4159    -  rep_origin     f1 ori (sequence partly withheld): f1 bacteriophage origin of replication; arrow indicates direction of (+) strand synthesis
   4186..4290    +  promoter       AmpR promoter: bla
   4292..4649    +  promoter       SV40 promoter: SV40 enhancer and early promoter
   4684..5478    +  CDS            NeoR/KanR: aminoglycoside phosphotransferase from Tn5; aph(3')-II (or nptII); confers resistance to neomycin, kanamycin, and G418 (Geneticin®)
   5499..5651    +  CDS            ble (fragment): BLE_KLEPN - Experimental evidence at protein level: Swiss-Prot protein existence level 1. Binding protein with a strong affinity to the bleomycin family of antibiotics. Binds to CL990; an antimitotic-antibiotic compound. From Klebsiella pneumoniae.
   5710..5757    +  polyA_signal   HSV TK poly(A) signal: herpes simplex virus thymidine kinase polyadenylation signal (Cole and Stacy, 1985)
   5848..5864    -  polyA_signal   bGH poly(A) signal (fragment): bovine growth hormone polyadenylation signal
   6086..6674    +  rep_origin     ori: high-copy-number ColE1/pMB1/pBR322/pUC origin of replication
>Addgene plasmid #245352 | pCMV-CAPS1(379-1289)-HA | addgene full sequence | sequence record 490474 | Addgene NGS Result
TAGTTATTAATAGTAATCAATTACGGGGTCATTAGTTCATAGCCCATATATGGAGTTCCGCGTTACATAA
CTTACGGTAAATGGCCCGCCTGGCTGACCGCCCAACGACCCCCGCCCATTGACGTCAATAATGACGTATG
TTCCCATAGTAACGCCAATAGGGACTTTCCATTGACGTCAATGGGTGGAGTATTTACGGTAAACTGCCCA
CTTGGCAGTACATCAAGTGTATCATATGCCAAGTACGCCCCCTATTGACGTCAATGACGGTAAATGGCCC
GCCTGGCATTATGCCCAGTACATGACCTTATGGGACTTTCCTACTTGGCAGTACATCTACGTATTAGTCA
TCGCTATTACCATGGTGATGCGGTTTTGGCAGTACATCAATGGGCGTGGATAGCGGTTTGACTCACGGGG
ATTTCCAAGTCTCCACCCCATTGACGTCAATGGGAGTTTGTTTTGGCACCAAAATCAACGGGACTTTCCA
AAATGTCGTAACAACTCCGCCCCATTGACGCAAATGGGCGGTAGGCGTGTACGGTGGGAGGTCTATATAA
GCAGAGCTGGTTTAGTGAACCGTCAGATCCGCTAGCGCTACCGGACTCAGATCTCGAGGTCGACGGTATC
GCCACCATGGGTGAGGAGAGCGAGAACCAGCTGTCCAAGTCGGATGTCCTGCTGTCCTTCTCCTTGGAGG
TTGTCATCATGGAAGTCCAAGGCCTTAAGTCCTTGGCTCCAAACCGAATCGTGTACTGCACAATGGAGGT
GGAGGGTGGAGAGAAACTTCAGACTGATCAAGCAGAGGCTTCTAAACCAACCTGGGGCACTCAAGGCGAC
TTCTCTACAACCCACGCGCTGCCAGCTGTTAAAGTAAAGCTATTCACAGAGAGCACTGGTGTCCTGGCCT
TGGAAGACAAGGAACTCGGGCGGGTTATCCTCCATCCCACCCCAAACAGCCCCAAACAATCCGAGTGGCA
CAAAATGACAGTCTCCAAAAACTGCCCCGATCAAGACCTCAAAATCAAACTCGCTGTCCGAATGGATAAG
CCTCAAAACATGAAGCACTCTGGGTACTTATGGACCATTGGTAAGAATGTGTGGAAGAGGTGGAAGAAAA
GGTTCTTTGTGTTGGTGCAGGTCAGCCAGTACACTTTTGCCATGTGCAGCTATCGAGAAAAGAAAGCAGA
ACCTCAGGAACTCCTACAGCTGGATGGCTACACCGTGGATTACACCGACCCTCAGCCAGGTTTGGAGGGT
GGCCGAGCCTTCTTCAATGCAGTCAAAGAAGGAGACACGGTGATATTTGCCAGTGACGATGAGCAAGATC
GAATCCTGTGGGTCCAAGCTATGTACAGGGCCACCGGGCAGTCGCACAAACCTGTGCCCCCTACCCAGGT
GCAGAAGCTCAACGCCAAGGGCGGAAACGTGCCTCAGCTGGATGCCCCCATCTCCCAGTTTTACGCAGAT
AGAGCTCAAAAGCATGGCATGGATGAATTTATCTCGTCCAACCCCTGTAACTTTGACCACGCTTCCCTCT
TTGAGATGGTACAGCGGCTGACTTTGGATCACAGACTAAACGATTCCTATTCTTGCCTGGGCTGGTTCAG
TCCTGGCCAGGTGTTTGTGTTAGACGAGTACTGCGCTCGGAATGGAGTCCGAGGATGTCATCGGCATCTC
TGTTACCTTAGAGACTTGCTGGAACGGGCAGAAAATGGCGCCATGATCGACCCCACGCTTCTTCATTACA
GCTTTGCCTTCTGCGCATCCCATGTCCACGGGAACAGGCCTGATGGAATCGGAACTGTGACTGTTGAAGA
AAAAGAGCGCTTTGAAGAAATCAAAGAGAGACTCCGAGTTCTGCTGGAAAATCAAATTACACATTTCAGG
TACTGCTTTCCGTTTGGTCGACCTGAAGGTGCTTTGAAAGCGACTCTCTCACTTTTGGAACGGGTTTTGA
TGAAAGATATTGTCACTCCAGTACCCCAAGAGGAGGTCAAAACTGTCATCCGTAAATGCCTAGAGCAGGC
TGCTCTAGTCAACTACTCTCGCCTATCTGAGTATGCCAAAATCGAAGAAAATGTAGGCCGCTTAATCACT
CCCGCCAAAAAGCTCGAAGACACAATCCGTCTTGCTGAACTAGTCATTGAAGTGCTGCAACAAAACGAAG
AGCACCACGCCGAGGCCTTTGCGTGGTGGTCAGACTTAATGGTGGAGCACGCGGAGACGTTCCTGTCACT
CTTTGCAGTGGACATGGATGCAGCATTAGAGGTGCAACCCCCAGACACGTGGGACAGTTTCCCACTCTTC
CAGCTGCTGAATGACTTTCTCCGTACAGACTATAACTTGTGCAATGGAAAGTTTCACAAACACCTGCAGG
ATCTGTTCGCCCCACTCGTTGTTAGATACGTGGATCTGATGGAGTCCTCAATTGCACAATCTATCCACAG
GGGCTTTGAGCGGGAGTCATGGGAACCAGTCAATAACGGATCGGGTACATCAGAAGATTTGTTCTGGAAA
CTTGATGCCCTTCAGACTTTCATCCGTGACCTACACTGGCCTGAGGAAGAGTTTGGAAAGCACTTAGAGC
AGCGGCTAAAACTAATGGCAAGCGACATGATTGAGTCCTGCGTCAAGAGAACCAGGATTGCATTTGAAGT
TAAGCTGCAAAAAACCAGTCGATCAACAGATTTTCGAGTCCCACAGTCAATATGCACCATGTTTAATGTT
ATGGTTGATGCCAAAGCTCAATCAACAAAACTTTGCAGCATGGAAATGGGCCAGGAGCATCAATACCATT
CAAAAATAGACGAACTAATTGAAGAAACCGTTAAGGAAATGATCACACTCTTGGTGGCAAAGTTTGTAAC
TATATTGGAAGGCGTACTGGCAAAGTTATCCAGATACGACGAGGGGACTTTGTTTTCTTCGTTTCTGTCA
TTTACGGTGAAGGCGGCATCTAAGTATGTGGACGTACCTAAACCCGGGATGGATGTGGCCGACGCCTACG
TGACTTTCGTCCGCCACTCTCAGGATGTCCTTCGTGATAAGGTCAATGAGGAGATGTATATAGAAAGGTT
ATTTGATCAATGGTACAACAGCTCCATGAACGTCATCTGCACCTGGCTGACCGACCGGATGGACCTCCAG
CTTCACATTTATCAGCTGAAAACACTAATTAGGATGGTAAAGAAAACCTACAGAGATTTCCGATTGCAAG
GGGTCCTGGATTCCACCTTAAACAGCAAGACCTATGAGACCATTCGAAATCGGCTCACTGTAGAGGAAGC
TACCGCGTCCGTGAGTGAGGGAGGGGGCTTGCAAGGCATCAGCATGAAGGACAGCGATGAAGAGGACGAG
GAGGATGACGGTGGAGGAGGTTCTGGCCACCACACTGGACTAGTGGATCCACCGGTCGCCACCTACCCAT
ACGATGTTCCAGATTACGCTTAAAGCGGCCGCGACTCTAGATCATAATCAGCCATACCACATTTGTAGAG
GTTTTACTTGCTTTAAAAAACCTCCCACACCTCCCCCTGAACCTGAAACATAAAATGAATGCAATTGTTG
TTGTTAACTTGTTTATTGCAGCTTATAATGGTTACAAATAAAGCAATAGCATCACAAATTTCACAAATAA
AGCATTTTTTTCACTGCATTCTAGTTGTGGTTTGTCCAAACTCATCAATGTATCTTAAGGCGTAAATTGT
AAGCGTTAATATTTTGTTAAAATTCGCGTTAAATTTTTGTTAAATCAGCTCATTTTTTAACCAATAGGCC
GAAATCGGCAAAATCCCTTATAAATCAAAAGAATAGACCGAGATAGGGT
[37 nt withheld, positions 3830-3866]
AAAGAACGTGGACTCCAACGTCAAAGG
[49 nt withheld, positions 3894-3942]
T
[91 nt withheld, positions 3944-4034]
G
[124 nt withheld, positions 4036-4159]
CAGGTGGCACTTTTCGGGGAAATGTGCGCGGAACCCCTATTTGTTTATTTTTCTAAATACATTCAAATAT
GTATCCGCTCATGAGACAATAACCCTGATAAATGCTTCAATAATATTGAAAAAGGAAGAGTCCTGAGGCG
GAAAGAACCAGCTGTGGAATGTGTGTCAGTTAGGGTGTGGAAAGTCCCCAGGCTCCCCAGCAGGCAGAAG
TATGCAAAGCATGCATCTCAATTAGTCAGCAACCAGGTGTGGAAAGTCCCCAGGCTCCCCAGCAGGCAGA
AGTATGCAAAGCATGCATCTCAATTAGTCAGCAACCATAGTCCCGCCCCTAACTCCGCCCATCCCGCCCC
TAACTCCGCCCAGTTCCGCCCATTCTCCGCCCCATGGCTGACTAATTTTTTTTATTTATGCAGAGGCCGA
GGCCGCCTCGGCCTCTGAGCTATTCCAGAAGTAGTGAGGAGGCTTTTTTGGAGGCCTAGGCTTTTGCAAA
GATCGATCAAGAGACAGGATGAGGATCGTTTCGCATGATTGAACAAGATGGATTGCACGCAGGTTCTCCG
GCCGCTTGGGTGGAGAGGCTATTCGGCTATGACTGGGCACAACAGACAATCGGCTGCTCTGATGCCGCCG
TGTTCCGGCTGTCAGCGCAGGGGCGCCCGGTTCTTTTTGTCAAGACCGACCTGTCCGGTGCCCTGAATGA
ACTGCAAGACGAGGCAGCGCGGCTATCGTGGCTGGCCACGACGGGCGTTCCTTGCGCAGCTGTGCTCGAC
GTTGTCACTGAAGCGGGAAGGGACTGGCTGCTATTGGGCGAAGTGCCGGGGCAGGATCTCCTGTCATCTC
ACCTTGCTCCTGCCGAGAAAGTATCCATCATGGCTGATGCAATGCGGCGGCTGCATACGCTTGATCCGGC
TACCTGCCCATTCGACCACCAAGCGAAACATCGCATCGAGCGAGCACGTACTCGGATGGAAGCCGGTCTT
GTCGATCAGGATGATCTGGACGAAGAGCATCAGGGGCTCGCGCCAGCCGAACTGTTCGCCAGGCTCAAGG
CGAGCATGCCCGACGGCGAGGATCTCGTCGTGACCCATGGCGATGCCTGCTTGCCGAATATCATGGTGGA
AAATGGCCGCTTTTCTGGATTCATCGACTGTGGCCGGCTGGGTGTGGCGGACCGCTATCAGGACATAGCG
TTGGCTACCCGTGATATTGCTGAAGAGCTTGGCGGCGAATGGGCTGACCGCTTCCTCGTGCTTTACGGTA
TCGCCGCTCCCGATTCGCAGCGCATCGCCTTCTATCGCCTTCTTGACGAGTTCTTCTGAGCGGGACTCTG
GGGTTCGAAATGACCGACCAAGCGACGCCCAACCTGCCATCACGAGATTTCGATTCCACCGCCGCCTTCT
ATGAAAGGTTGGGCTTCGGAATCGTTTTCCGGGACGCCGGCTGGATGATCCTCCAGCGCGGGGATCTCAT
GCTGGAGTTCTTCGCCCACCCTAGGGGGAGGCTAACTGAAACACGGAAGGAGACAATACCGGAAGGAACC
CGCGCTATGACGGCAATAAAAAGACAGAATAAAACGCACGGTGTTGGGTCGTTTGTTCATAAACGCGGGG
TTCGGTCCCAGGGCTGGCACTCTGTCGATACCCCACCGAGACCCCATTGGGGCCAATACGCCCGCGTTTC
TTCCTTTTCCCCACCCCACCCCCCAAGTTCGGGTGAAGGCCCAGGGCTCGCAGCCAACGTCGGGGCGGCA
GGCCCTGCCATAGCCTCAGGTTACTCATATATACTTTAGATTGATTTAAAACTTCATTTTTAATTTAAAA
GGATCTAGGTGAAGATCCTTTTTGATAATCTCATGACCAAAATCCCTTAACGTGAGTTTTCGTTCCACTG
AGCGTCAGACCCCGTAGAAAAGATCAAAGGATCTTCTTGAGATCCTTTTTTTCTGCGCGTAATCTGCTGC
TTGCAAACAAAAAAACCACCGCTACCAGCGGTGGTTTGTTTGCCGGATCAAGAGCTACCAACTCTTTTTC
CGAAGGTAACTGGCTTCAGCAGAGCGCAGATACCAAATACTGTTCTTCTAGTGTAGCCGTAGTTAGGCCA
CCACTTCAAGAACTCTGTAGCACCGCCTACATACCTCGCTCTGCTAATCCTGTTACCAGTGGCTGCTGCC
AGTGGCGATAAGTCGTGTCTTACCGGGTTGGACTCAAGACGATAGTTACCGGATAAGGCGCAGCGGTCGG
GCTGAACGGGGGGTTCGTGCACACAGCCCAGCTTGGAGCGAACGACCTACACCGAACTGAGATACCTACA
GCGTGAGCTATGAGAAAGCGCCACGCTTCCCGAAGGGAGAAAGGCGGACAGGTATCCGGTAAGCGGCAGG
GTCGGAACAGGAGAGCGCACGAGGGAGCTTCCAGGGGGAAACGCCTGGTATCTTTATAGTCCTGTCGGGT
TTCGCCACCTCTGACTTGAGCGTCGATTTTTGTGATGCTCGTCAGGGGGGCGGAGCCTATGGAAAAACGC
CAGCAACGCGGCCTTTTTACGGTTCCTGGCCTTTTGCTGGCCTTTTGCTCACATGTTCTTTCCTGCGTTA
TCCCCTGATTCTGTGGATAACCGTATTACCGCCATGCAT
